>Addgene plasmid #183424 | pOC5 cloning template vector | addgene full sequence | sequence record 360147 | Addgene NGS Result
ACGGTTCCTGGCCTTTTGCTGGCCTTTTGCTCACATGTGAGGGCCTATTTCCCATGATTCCTTCATATTT
GCATATACGATACAAGGCTGTTAGAGAGATAATTGGAATTAATTTGACTGTAAACACAAAGATATTAGTA
CAAAATACGTGACGTAGAAAGTAATAATTTCTTGGGTAGTTTGCAGTTTTAAAATTATGTTTTAAAATGG
ACTATCATATGCTTACCGTAACTTGAAAGTATTTCGATTTCTTGGCTTTATATATCTTGTGGAAAGGACG
AAACACCGGGTCTTCGAGAAGACCTGTTTTAGAGCTATGCTGGAAGTTCCTATTCTCTAGAAAGTATAGG
AACTTCCAGCATAGCAAGTTAAAATAAGGCTAGTCCGTTATCAACTTGAAAAAGTGGCACCGAGTCGGTG
CTTTTTTGTTTTAGAGCTAGAAATAGCAAGTTAAAATAAGGCTAGTCCGTTTTTAGCGCGTGCGCCAATT
CGAAGTTCCTATTCTCTAGAAAGTATAGGAACTTCTTTTTTTTTTTTCTAGAAGCTTGCTAGCAATTGTC
GACTCGAGGATCCTAGGACGCGTTAACTTACGGTAAATGGCCCGGCGGCCGCAGGAACCCCTAGTGATGG
AGTTGGCCACTCCCTCTCTGCGCGCTCGCTCGCTCACTGAGGCCGGGCGACCAAAGGTCGCCCGACGCCC
GGGCTTTGCCCGGGCGGCCTCAGTGAGCGAGCGAGCGCGCAGCTGCCTGCAGGGGCGCCTGATGCGGTAT
TTTCTCCTTACGCATCTGTGCGGTATTTCACACCGCATA
[95 nt withheld, positions 810-904]
T
[46 nt withheld, positions 906-951]
C
[141 nt withheld, positions 953-1093]
CCTTTGACGTTGGAGTCCACGTTCTTT
[37 nt withheld, positions 1121-1157]
ACTCTATCTCGGGCTATTCTTTTGATTTATAAGGGATTTTGCCGATTTCGGTCTATTGGTTAAAAAATGA
GCTGATTTAACAAAAATTTAACGCGAATTTTAACAAAATATTAACGTTTACAATTTTATGGTGCACTCTC
AGTACAATCTGCTCTGATGCCGCATAGTTAAGCCAGCCCCGACACCCGCCAACACCCGCTGACGCGCCCT
GACGGGCTTGTCTGCTCCCGGCATCCGCTTACAGACAAGCTGTGACCGTCTCCGGGAGCTGCATGTGTCA
GAGGTTTTCACCGTCATCACCGAAACGCGCGAGACGAAAGGGCCTCGTGATACGCCTATTTTTATAGGTT
AATGTCATGATAATAATGGTTTCTTAGACGTCAGGTGGCACTTTTCGGGGAAATGTGCGCGGAACCCCTA
TTTGTTTATTTTTCTAAATACATTCAAATATGTATCCGCTCATGAGACAATAACCCTGATAAATGCTTCA
ATAATATTGAAAAAGGAAGAGTATGAGTATTCAACATTTCCGTGTCGCCCTTATTCCCTTTTTTGCGGCA
TTTTGCCTTCCTGTTTTTGCTCACCCAGAAACGCTGGTGAAAGTAAAAGATGCTGAAGATCAGTTGGGTG
CACGAGTGGGTTACATCGAACTGGATCTCAACAGCGGTAAGATCCTTGAGAGTTTTCGCCCCGAAGAACG
TTTTCCAATGATGAGCACTTTTAAAGTTCTGCTATGTGGCGCGGTATTATCCCGTATTGACGCCGGGCAA
GAGCAACTCGGTCGCCGCATACACTATTCTCAGAATGACTTGGTTGAGTACTCACCAGTCACAGAAAAGC
ATCTTACGGATGGCATGACAGTAAGAGAATTATGCAGTGCTGCCATAACCATGAGTGATAACACTGCGGC
CAACTTACTTCTGACAACGATCGGAGGACCGAAGGAGCTAACCGCTTTTTTGCACAACATGGGGGATCAT
GTAACTCGCCTTGATCGTTGGGAACCGGAGCTGAATGAAGCCATACCAAACGACGAGCGTGACACCACGA
TGCCTGTAGCAATGGCAACAACGTTGCGCAAACTATTAACTGGCGAACTACTTACTCTAGCTTCCCGGCA
ACAATTAATAGACTGGATGGAGGCGGATAAAGTTGCAGGACCACTTCTGCGCTCGGCCCTTCCGGCTGGC
TGGTTTATTGCTGATAAATCTGGAGCCGGTGAGCGTGGAAGCCGCGGTATCATTGCAGCACTGGGGCCAG
ATGGTAAGCCCTCCCGTATCGTAGTTATCTACACGACGGGGAGTCAGGCAACTATGGATGAACGAAATAG
ACAGATCGCTGAGATAGGTGCCTCACTGATTAAGCATTGGTAACTGTCAGACCAAGTTTACTCATATATA
CTTTAGATTGATTTAAAACTTCATTTTTAATTTAAAAGGATCTAGGTGAAGATCCTTTTTGATAATCTCA
TGACCAAAATCCCTTAACGTGAGTTTTCGTTCCACTGAGCGTCAGACCCCGTAGAAAAGATCAAAGGATC
TTCTTGAGATCCTTTTTTTCTGCGCGTAATCTGCTGCTTGCAAACAAAAAAACCACCGCTACCAGCGGTG
GTTTGTTTGCCGGATCAAGAGCTACCAACTCTTTTTCCGAAGGTAACTGGCTTCAGCAGAGCGCAGATAC
CAAATACTGTTCTTCTAGTGTAGCCGTAGTTAGGCCACCACTTCAAGAACTCTGTAGCACCGCCTACATA
CCTCGCTCTGCTAATCCTGTTACCAGTGGCTGCTGCCAGTGGCGATAAGTCGTGTCTTACCGGGTTGGAC
TCAAGACGATAGTTACCGGATAAGGCGCAGCGGTCGGGCTGAACGGGGGGTTCGTGCACACAGCCCAGCT
TGGAGCGAACGACCTACACCGAACTGAGATACCTACAGCGTGAGCTATGAGAAAGCGCCACGCTTCCCGA
AGGGAGAAAGGCGGACAGGTATCCGGTAAGCGGCAGGGTCGGAACAGGAGAGCGCACGAGGGAGCTTCCA
GGGGGAAACGCCTGGTATCTTTATAGTCCTGTCGGGTTTCGCCACCTCTGACTTGAGCGTCGATTTTTGT
GATGCTCGTCAGGGGGGCGGAGCCTATGGAAAAACGCCAGCAACGCGGCCTTTTT
Features (pLannotate 1.2.2; 15 found; start..end, strand, type, name):
     39..279     +  promoter       U6 promoter: RNA polymerase III promoter for human U6 snRNA
    306..322     +  repeat_region  DR (fragment): direct repeat for the Streptococcus pyogenes CRISPR/Cas system
    323..356     +  protein_bind   FRT (minimal): supports FLP-mediated excision but not integration (Turan and Bode, 2011) FLP recombinase from the Saccharomyces cerevisiae 2μ plasmid
    357..421     +  misc_RNA       tracrRNA (fragment): trans-activating CRISPR RNA for the Streptococcus pyogenes CRISPR/Cas9 system
    428..471     +  misc_RNA       gRNA scaffold (fragment): guide RNA scaffold for the Streptococcus pyogenes CRISPR/Cas9 system
    492..525     +  protein_bind   FRT (minimal): supports FLP-mediated excision but not integration (Turan and Bode, 2011) FLP recombinase from the Saccharomyces cerevisiae 2μ plasmid
    584..604     +  enhancer       CMV enhancer (fragment): human cytomegalovirus immediate early enhancer; contains an 18-bp deletion relative to the standard CMV enhancer
    613..753     +  repeat_region  AAV2 ITR: inverted terminal repeat of adeno-associated virus serotype 2 inverted
    758..809     -  misc_feature   bom (fragment): basis of mobility region from pBR322
    828..1283    +  rep_origin     f1 ori (sequence partly withheld): f1 bacteriophage origin of replication; arrow indicates direction of (+) strand synthesis
   1284..1333    -  misc_feature   bom (fragment): basis of mobility region from pBR322
   1435..1470    -  CDS            rop (fragment): Rop protein, which maintains plasmids at low copy number; rop
   1565..1669    +  promoter       AmpR promoter: bla
   1670..2530    +  CDS            AmpR: β-lactamase; bla; confers resistance to ampicillin, carbenicillin, and related antibiotics
   2701..3289    +  rep_origin     ori: high-copy-number ColE1/pMB1/pBR322/pUC origin of replication
