[The description below was written by a language model from this plasmid's Addgene catalogue record and pLannotate feature annotations shown in this document.]
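Description:
pOC5 cloning template vector is a small (about 3.3 kb) empty CRISPR backbone described as a "FlpOFF" knock-in vector, intended as a starting point for building guide RNA and donor constructs for Cas9-mediated tagging of endogenous genes. According to the associated publication, this is done in neurons using sequential editing. It is propagated in E. coli as a high-copy plasmid through a ColE1/pUC-type origin and selected with ampicillin via the β-lactamase (AmpR) gene and its own promoter. An f1 phage origin is also present, along with short fragments of pBR322 bom and rop that appear to be backbone remnants.

The functional payload is a human U6 RNA polymerase III promoter driving a Streptococcus pyogenes guide RNA scaffold. The scaffold is annotated in pieces: a direct-repeat fragment, a minimal FRT site, tracrRNA and gRNA scaffold fragments, and then a second minimal FRT site in the same orientation. This layout suggests that one FRT is embedded within the scaffold itself, so that Flp recombinase can excise the intervening scaffold sequence and disable guide RNA expression. That would match the "FlpOFF" name and would allow one editing event to be shut down before or while a second proceeds. Minimal FRT sites support excision but not reintegration, so such a switch would be effectively irreversible.

No insert is recorded, and no target spacer, donor cassette or Cas9 gene is annotated, so users presumably clone in their own guide and knock-in donor, though the record does not specify the cloning sites. A single AAV2 ITR and a short CMV enhancer fragment are detected downstream. With only one ITR annotated, the record does not support AAV packaging.
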