Addgene plasmid #183424: pOC5 cloning template vector
Purpose: (Empty Backbone) FlpOFF knock-in vector
Depositing lab: Harold MacGillavry. Depositing organization: Utrecht University. Publication: Duplex Labeling and Manipulation of Neuronal Proteins Using Sequential CRISPR/Cas9 Gene Editing. Droogers WJ, Willems J, MacGillavry HD, de Jong APH. eNeuro. 2022 Jul 18;9(4):ENEURO.0056-22.2022. doi: 10.1523/ENEURO.0056-22.2022. PubMed 35851300.
Backbone
  Vector backbone: pOC5
  Vector type: CRISPR
Growth in bacteria
  Bacterial resistance: Ampicillin, 100 μg/mL
  Growth temperature: 37°C
  Growth strain: DH5alpha
  Copy number: High Copy
Gene/Insert
  Gene/Insert name: None
Terms and licenses: Academic/Nonprofit Terms; Industry Terms: Not Available to Industry
Depositor comments: Please visit https://www.biorxiv.org/content/10.1101/2022.01.02.474730v1 for bioRxiv preprint.
How to cite: pOC5 cloning template vector was a gift from Harold MacGillavry (Addgene plasmid # 183424 ; http://n2t.net/addgene:183424 ; RRID:Addgene_183424)
